Addgene plasmid #193066: pHAGE-cFos-mCh
Purpose: constitutive expression of mouse cFos fused to mCherry in mammalian cells
Depositing lab: Filipe Pereira. Depositing organization: Center for Neuroscience and Cell Biology, University of Coimbra. Publication: GATA2 mitotic bookmarking is required for definitive haematopoiesis. Silverio-Alves R, Kurochkin I, Rydstrom A, Vazquez Echegaray C, Haider J, Nicholls M, Rode C, Thelaus L, Lindgren AY, Ferreira AG, Brandao R, Larsson J, de Bruijn MFTR, Martin-Gonzalez J, Pereira CF. Nat Commun. 2023 Aug 14;14(1):4645. doi: 10.1038/s41467-023-40391-x. PubMed 37580379.
Backbone
  Vector backbone: pHAGE2-EF1a-MCS-IRES-Puro-W-loxP
  Vector type: Mammalian Expression, Lentiviral
Growth in bacteria
  Bacterial resistance: Ampicillin, 100 μg/mL
  Growth temperature: 37°C
  Growth strain: NEB Stable
  Copy number: High Copy
Gene/Insert
  Gene/Insert name: cfos-mCh
  Species: M. musculus (mouse)
  Promoter: EF1a
  Cloning method: Restriction Enzyme; 5′ cloning site NotI (unknown if destroyed); 3′ cloning site XbaI (unknown if destroyed)
  Sequencing primers: 5′ TCAAGCCTCAGACAGTGGTTC
Terms and licenses: Academic/Nonprofit Terms; Industry Terms: Not Available to Industry
How to cite: pHAGE-cFos-mCh was a gift from Filipe Pereira (Addgene plasmid # 193066 ; http://n2t.net/addgene:193066 ; RRID:Addgene_193066)
