[The description below was written by a language model from this plasmid's Addgene catalogue record and pLannotate feature annotations shown in this document.]
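Description:
pHAGE-cFos-mCh is an HIV-1-based lentiviral transfer plasmid of about 10.6 kb, built on the pHAGE2-EF1a-MCS-IRES-Puro-W-loxP backbone, for constitutive expression of mouse cFos fused to mCherry in mammalian cells. In bacteria it is maintained through a high-copy ColE1/pUC-type origin and selected with ampicillin via the β-lactamase gene. The record lists a recombination-deficient growth strain, as is common for LTR-containing plasmids.

The viral portion carries a truncated 5' LTR, the Ψ packaging signal with a partial gag sequence, the Rev response element for Rev-dependent nuclear export of the genomic RNA, and the cPPT/CTS. Downstream, the human EF-1α promoter drives the full mouse Fos coding sequence, followed almost immediately by a fluorescent protein open reading frame, consistent with a C-terminal fusion. The automated annotation labels this reporter as dTomato, but the catalogue entry identifies it as mCherry. The two are related Discosoma-derived proteins, so this is probably an annotation mismatch. An EMCV IRES then allows translation of puromycin N-acetyltransferase from the same transcript, so transduced cells can be selected with puromycin, and a WPRE enhances transcript expression. Short matches to a c-Myc NLS and a Myc epitope between the puromycin gene and the WPRE are not explained by the record. The 3' LTR is of the self-inactivating ΔU3 type and contains a loxP site. This site would be copied to both LTRs during reverse transcription, in principle permitting Cre-mediated excision of the integrated provirus.

The fusion allows cFos localization to be visualized in live or fixed cells, and the associated publication concerns mitotic bookmarking by transcription factors in haematopoiesis.
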