Features (pLannotate 1.2.2; 29 found; start..end, strand, type, name):
     21..51      +  promoter       lac promoter: promoter for the E. coli lac operon
     59..75      +  protein_bind   lac operator: The lac repressor binds to the lac operator to inhibit transcription in E. coli. This inhibition can be relieved by adding lactose or isopropyl-β-D-thiogalactopyranoside (IPTG). lac repressor encoded by lacI
    109..192     +  polyA_signal   SV40 poly(A) signal (fragment): SV40 polyadenylation signal
    359..688     +  CDS            nef (fragment): NEF_HV1BR - Experimental evidence at protein level: Swiss-Prot protein existence level 1. Extracellular Nef protein targets CD4(+) T-lymphocytes for apoptosis by interacting with CXCR4 surface receptors (PubMed:14990729). From Human immunodeficiency virus type 1 group M subtype B (isolate BRU/LAI) (HIV-1).
    736..993     +  LTR            5' LTR (truncated): truncated 5' long terminal repeat (LTR) from HIV-1
   1040..1165    +  misc_feature   HIV-1 Ψ: packaging signal of human immunodeficiency virus type 1
   1149..1487    +  CDS            HIV-1 gag (fragment): gag protein from human immunodeficiency virus 1; gag
   1662..1895    +  misc_feature   RRE: The Rev response element (RRE) of HIV-1 allows for Rev-dependent mRNA export from the nucleus to the cytoplasm.
   2272..2372    +  CDS            Rev (fragment): human immunodeficiency virus 1 (HIV-1) Rev protein; rev; enhances nuclear export of unspliced and incompletely spliced viral mRNAs
   2417..2534    +  misc_feature   cPPT/CTS: central polypurine tract and central termination sequence of HIV-1
   2582..3760    +  promoter       EF-1α promoter: strong constitutive promoter for human elongation factor EF-1α
   3770..4909    +  CDS            Fos: FOS_MOUSE - Experimental evidence at protein level: Swiss-Prot protein existence level 1. Nuclear phosphoprotein which forms a tight but non-covalently linked complex with the JUN/AP-1 transcription factor. On TGF-beta activation, forms a multimeric SMAD3/SMAD4/JUN/FOS complex, at the AP1/SMAD-binding site to regulate TGF-beta-mediated signaling (By similarity). Has a critical function in regulating the development of cells destined to form and maintain the skeleton. It is thought to have an important role in signal transduction, cell proliferation and differentiation. In growing cells, activa
   4916..5614    +  CDS            dTomato: dTomato is a basic (constitutively fluorescent) orange fluorescent protein published in 2004, derived from Discosoma sp.. It is reported to be a somewhat slowly-maturing dimer with low acid sensitivity.
   5732..6194    +  misc_feature   IRES: internal ribosome entry site (IRES) of the encephalomyocarditis virus (EMCV)
   6214..6813    +  CDS            PuroR: puromycin N-acetyltransferase; pac from Streptomyces alboniger; confers resistance to puromycin
   6988..7014    +  CDS            c-myc NLS: nuclear localization signal of human c-Myc proto-oncogene (Dang and Lee, 1988)
   7258..7287    +  CDS            Myc: Myc (human c-Myc proto-oncogene) epitope tag
   7364..7952    +  misc_feature   WPRE: woodchuck hepatitis virus posttranscriptional regulatory element
   8005..8024    +  misc_feature   cPPT/CTS (fragment): central polypurine tract and central termination sequence of HIV-1
   8026..8061    +  LTR            3' LTR (ΔU3) (fragment): self-inactivating 3' long terminal repeat (LTR) from HIV-1
   8088..8121    -  protein_bind   loxP: Cre-mediated recombination occurs in the 8-bp core sequence (GCATACAT). Cre recombinase
   8148..8328    +  LTR            5' LTR (truncated): truncated 5' long terminal repeat (LTR) from HIV-1
   8461..8565    +  promoter       AmpR promoter: bla
   8566..9426    +  CDS            AmpR: β-lactamase; bla; confers resistance to ampicillin, carbenicillin, and related antibiotics
   9597..10185   +  rep_origin     ori: high-copy-number ColE1/pMB1/pBR322/pUC origin of replication
  10368..10422   +  CDS            lacI (fragment): lac repressor; lacI; The lac repressor binds to the lac operator to inhibit transcription in E. coli. This inhibition can be relieved by adding lactose or isopropyl-β-D-thiogalactopyranoside (IPTG).
  10428..10521   +  rep_origin     SV40 ori (fragment): SV40 origin of replication
  10546..10583   +  CDS            lacI (fragment): lac repressor; lacI; The lac repressor binds to the lac operator to inhibit transcription in E. coli. This inhibition can be relieved by adding lactose or isopropyl-β-D-thiogalactopyranoside (IPTG).
  10596..6       +  protein_bind   CAP binding site (across the origin): CAP binding activates transcription in the presence of cAMP. E. coli catabolite activator protein
>Addgene plasmid #193066 | pHAGE-cFos-mCh | addgene full sequence | sequence record 382382 | Addgene NGS Result
ACTCATTAGGCACCCCAGGCTTTACACTTTATGCTTCCGGCTCGTATGTTGTGTGGAATTGTGAGCGGAT
AACAATTTCACACAGGAAACAGCTATGACATGATTACGAATTTCACAAATAAAGCATTTTTTTCACTGCA
TTCTAGTTGTGGTTTGTCCAAACTCATCAATGTATCTTATCATGTCTGGATCAACTGGATAACTCAAGCT
AACCAAAATCATCCCAAACTTCCCACCCCATACCCTATTACCACTGCCAATTACCTGTGGTTTCATTTAC
TCTAAACCTGTGATTCCTCTGAATTATTTTCATTTTAAAGAAATTGTATTTGTTAAATATGTACTACAAA
CTTAGTAGTTGGAAGGGCTAATTCACTCCCAAAGAAGACAAGATATCCTTGATCTGTGGATCTACCACAC
ACAAGGCTACTTCCCTGATTAGCAGAACTACACACCAGGGCCAGGGGTCAGATATCCACTGACCTTTGGA
TGGTGCTACAAGCTAGTACCAGTTGAGCCAGATAAGGTAGAAGAGGCCAATAAAGGAGAGAACACCAGCT
TGTTACACCCTGTGAGCCTGCATGGGATGGATGACCCGGAGAGAGAAGTGTTAGAGTGGAGGTTTGACAG
CCGCCTAGCATTTCATCACGTGGCCCGAGAGCTGCATCCGGAGTACTTCAAGAACTGCTGATATCGAGCT
TGCTACAAGGGACTTTCCGCTGGGGACTTTCCAGGGAGGCGTGGCCTGGGCGGGACTGGGGAGTGGCGAG
CCCTCAGATCCTGCATATAAGCAGCTGCTTTTTGCCTGTACTGGGTCTCTCTGGTTAGACCAGATCTGAG
CCTGGGAGCTCTCTGGCTAACTAGGGAACCCACTGCTTAAGCCTCAATAAAGCTTGCCTTGAGTGCTTCA
AGTAGTGTGTGCCCGTCTGTTGTGTGACTCTGGTAACTAGAGATCCCTCAGACCCTTTTAGTCAGTGTGG
AAAATCTCTAGCAGTGGCGCCCGAACAGGGACTTGAAAGCGAAAGGGAAACCAGAGGAGCTCTCTCGACG
CAGGACTCGGCTTGCTGAAGCGCGCACGGCAAGAGGCGAGGGGCGGCGACTGGTGAGTACGCCAAAAATT
TTGACTAGCGGAGGCTAGAAGGAGAGAGATGGGTGCGAGAGCGTCAGTATTAAGCGGGGGAGAATTAGAT
CGCGATGGGAAAAAATTCGGTTAAGGCCAGGGGGAAAGAAAAAATATAAATTAAAACATATAGTATGGGC
AAGCAGGGAGCTAGAACGATTCGCAGTTAATCCTGGCCTGTTAGAAACATCAGAAGGCTGTAGACAAATA
CTGGGACAGCTACAACCATCCCTTCAGACAGGATCAGAAGAACTTAGATCATTATATAATACAGTAGCAA
CCCTCTATTGTGTGCATCAAAGGATAGAGATAAAAGACACCAAGGAAGCTTTAGACAAGATAGAGGAAGA
GCAAAACAAAAGTAAGACCACCGCACAGCAAGCGGCCGGCCGCTGATCTTCAGACCTGGAGGAGGAGATA
TGAGGGACAATTGGAGAAGTGAATTATATAAATATAAAGTAGTAAAAATTGAACCATTAGGAGTAGCACC
CACCAAGGCAAAGAGAAGAGTGGTGCAGAGAGAAAAAAGAGCAGTGGGAATAGGAGCTTTGTTCCTTGGG
TTCTTGGGAGCAGCAGGAAGCACTATGGGCGCAGCGTCAATGACGCTGACGGTACAGGCCAGACAATTAT
TGTCTGGTATAGTGCAGCAGCAGAACAATTTGCTGAGGGCTATTGAGGCGCAACAGCATCTGTTGCAACT
CACAGTCTGGGGCATCAAGCAGCTCCAGGCAAGAATCCTGGCTGTGGAAAGATACCTAAAGGATCAACAG
CTCCTGGGGATTTGGGGTTGCTCTGGAAAACTCATTTGCACCACTGCTGTGCCTTGGAATGCTAGTTGGA
GTAATAAATCTCTGGAACAGATTTGGAATCACACGACCTGGATGGAGTGGGACAGAGAAATTAACAATTA
CACAAGCTTAATACACTCCTTAATTGAAGAATCGCAAAACCAGCAAGAAAAGAATGAACAAGAATTATTG
GAATTAGATAAATGGGCAAGTTTGTGGAATTGGTTTAACATAACAAATTGGCTGTGGTATATAAAATTAT
TCATAATGATAGTAGGAGGCTTGGTAGGTTTAAGAATAGTTTTTGCTGTACTTTCTATAGTGAATAGAGT
TAGGCAGGGATATTCACCATTATCGTTTCAGACCCACCTCCCAACCCCGAGGGGACCCGACAGGCCCGAA
GGAATAGAAGAAGAAGGTGGAGAGAGAGACAGAGACAGATCCATTCGATTAGTGAACGGATCTCGACGGT
ATCGCCGAATTCACAAATGGCAGTATTCATCCACAATTTTAAAAGAAAAGGGGGGATTGGGGGGTACAGT
GCAGGGGAAAGAATAGTAGACATAATAGCAACAGACATACAAACTAAAGAATTACAAAAACAAATTACAA
AAATTCAAAATTTTCGGGTTTATTACAGGGACAGCAGAGATCCAGTTTGGACTAGTCGTGAGGCTCCGGT
GCCCGTCAGTGGGCAGAGCGCACATCGCCCACAGTCCCCGAGAAGTTGGGGGGAGGGGTCGGCAATTGAA
CCGGTGCCTAGAGAAGGTGGCGCGGGGTAAACTGGGAAAGTGATGTCGTGTACTGGCTCCGCCTTTTTCC
CGAGGGTGGGGGAGAACCGTATATAAGTGCAGTAGTCGCCGTGAACGTTCTTTTTCGCAACGGGTTTGCC
GCCAGAACACAGGTAAGTGCCGTGTGTGGTTCCCGCGGGCCTGGCCTCTTTACGGGTTATGGCCCTTGCG
TGCCTTGAATTACTTCCACCTGGCTGCAGTACGTGATTCTTGATCCCGAGCTTCGGGTTGGAAGTGGGTG
GGAGAGTTCGAGGCCTTGCGCTTAAGGAGCCCCTTCGCCTCGTGCTTGAGTTGAGGCCTGGCCTGGGCGC
TGGGGCCGCCGCGTGCGAATCTGGTGGCACCTTCGCGCCTGTCTCGCTGCTTTCGATAAGTCTCTAGCCA
TTTAAAATTTTTGATGACCTGCTGCGACGCTTTTTTTCTGGCAAGATAGTCTTGTAAATGCGGGCCAAGA
TCTGCACACTGGTATTTCGGTTTTTGGGGCCGCGGGCGGCGACGGGGCCCGTGCGTCCCAGCGCACATGT
TCGGCGAGGCGGGGCCTGCGAGCGCGGCCACCGAGAATCGGACGGGGGTAGTCTCAAGCTGGCCGGCCTG
CTCTGGTGCCTGGCCTCGCGCCGCCGTGTATCGCCCCGCCCTGGGCGGCAAGGCTGGCCCGGTCGGCACC
AGTTGCGTGAGCGGAAAGATGGCCGCTTCCCGGCCCTGCTGCAGGGAGCTCAAAATGGAGGACGCGGCGC
TCGGGAGAGCGGGCGGGTGAGTCACCCACACAAAGGAAAAGGGCCTTTCCGTCCTCAGCCGTCGCTTCAT
GTGACTCCACGGAGTACCGGGCGCCGTCCAGGCACCTCGATTAGTTCTCGAGCTTTTGGAGTACGTCGTC
TTTAGGTTGGGGGGAGGGGTTTTATGCGATGGAGTTTCCCCACACTGAGTGGGTGGAGACTGAAGTTAGG
CCAGCTTGGCACTTGATGTAATTCTCCTTGGAATTTGCCCTTTTTGAGTTTGGATCTTGGTTCATTCTCA
AGCCTCAGACAGTGGTTCAAAGTTTTTTTCTTCCATTTCAGGTGTCGTGAAGCGGCCGCATGATGTTCTC
GGGTTTCAACGCCGACTACGAGGCGTCATCCTCCCGCTGCAGTAGCGCCTCCCCGGCCGGGGACAGCCTT
TCCTACTACCATTCCCCAGCCGACTCCTTCTCCAGCATGGGCTCTCCTGTCAACACACAGGACTTTTGCG
CAGATCTGTCCGTCTCTAGTGCCAACTTTATCCCCACGGTGACAGCCATCTCCACCAGCCCAGACCTGCA
GTGGCTGGTGCAGCCCACTCTGGTCTCCTCCGTGGCCCCATCGCAGACCAGAGCGCCCCATCCTTACGGA
CTCCCCACCCAGTCTGCTGGGGCTTACGCCAGAGCGGGAATGGTGAAGACCGTGTCAGGAGGCAGAGCGC
AGAGCATCGGCAGAAGGGGCAAAGTAGAGCAGCTATCTCCTGAAGAGGAAGAGAAACGGAGAATCCGAAG
GGAACGGAATAAGATGGCTGCAGCCAAGTGCCGGAATCGGAGGAGGGAGCTGACAGATACACTCCAAGCG
GAGACAGATCAACTTGAAGATGAGAAGTCTGCGTTGCAGACTGAGATTGCCAATCTGCTGAAAGAGAAGG
AAAAACTGGAGTTTATTTTGGCAGCCCACCGACCTGCCTACAAGATCCCCGATGACCTTGGCTTCCCAGA
GGAGATGTCTGTGGCCTCCCTGGATTTGACTGGAGGTCTGCCTGAGGCTTCCACCCCAGAGTCTGAGGAG
GCCTTCACCCTGCCCCTTCTCAACGACCCTGAGCCCAAGCCATCCTTGGAGCCAGTCAAGAGCATCAGCA
ACGTGGAGCTGAAGGCAGAACCCTTTGATGACTTCTTGTTTCCGGCATCATCTAGGCCCAGTGGCTCAGA
GACCTCCCGCTCTGTGCCAGATGTGGACCTGTCCGGTTCCTTCTATGCAGCAGACTGGGAGCCTCTGCAC
AGCAATTCCTTGGGGATGGGGCCCATGGTCACAGAGCTGGAGCCCCTGTGTACTCCCGTGGTCACCTGTA
CTCCGGGCTGCACTACTTACACGTCTTCCTTTGTCTTCACCTACCCTGAAGCTGACTCCTTCCCAAGCTG
TGCCGCTGCCCACCGAAAGGGCAGCAGCAGCAACGAGCCCTCCTCCGACTCCCTGAGCTCACCCACGCTG
CTGGCCCTGTTCGAAGTGAGCAAGGGCGAGGAGGTCATCAAAGAGTTCATGCGCTTCAAGGTGCGCATGG
AGGGCTCCATGAACGGCCACGAGTTCGAGATCGAGGGCGAGGGCGAGGGCCGCCCCTACGAGGGCACCCA
GACCGCCAAGCTGAAGGTGACCAAGGGCGGCCCCCTGCCCTTCGCCTGGGACATCCTGTCCCCCCAGTTC
ATGTACGGCTCCAAGGCGTACGTGAAGCACCCCGCCGACATCCCCGATTACAAGAAGCTGTCCTTCCCCG
AGGGCTTCAAGTGGGAGCGCGTGATGAACTTCGAGGACGGCGGTCTGGTGACCGTGACCCAGGACTCCTC
CCTGCAGGACGGCACGCTGATCTACAAGGTGAAGATGCGCGGCACCAACTTCCCCCCCGACGGCCCCGTA
ATGCAGAAGAAGACCATGGGCTGGGAGGCCTCCACCGAGCGCCTGTACCCCCGCGACGGCGTGCTGAAGG
GCGAGATCCACCAGGCCCTGAAGCTGAAGGACGGCGGCCACTACCTGGTGGAGTTCAAGACCATCTACAT
GGCCAAGAAGCCCGTGCAACTGCCCGGCTACTACTACGTGGACACCAAGCTGGACATCACCTCCCACAAC
GAGGACTACACCATCGTGGAACAGTACGAGCGCTCCGAGGGCCGCCACCACCTGTTCCTGTACGGCATGG
ACGAGCTGTACAAGTAGTCTAGAGGATCCCTCCCCCCCCCCTAACGTTACTGGCCGAAGCCGCTTGGAAT
AAGGCCGGTGTGCGTTTGTCTATATGTTATTTTCCACCATATTGCCGTCTTTTGGCAATGTGAGGGCCCG
GAAACCTGGCCCTGTCTTCTTGACGAGCATTCCTAGGGGTCTTTCCCCTCTCGCCAAAGGAATGCAAGGT
CTGTTGAATGTCGTGAAGGAAGCAGTTCCTCTGGAAGCTTCTTGAAGACAAACAACGTCTGTAGCGACCC
TTTGCAGGCAGCGGAACCCCCCACCTGGCGACAGGTGCCTCTGCGGCCAAAAGCCACGTGTATAAGATAC
ACCTGCAAAGGCGGCACAACCCCAGTGCCACGTTGTGAGTTGGATAGTTGTGGAAAGAGTCAAATGGCTC
TCCTCAAGCGTATTCAACAAGGGGCTGAAGGATGCCCAGAAGGTACCCCATTGTATGGGATCTGATCTGG
GGCCTCGGTGCACATGCTTTACATGTGTTTAGTCGAGGTTAAAAAAACGTCTAGGCCCCCCGAACCACGG
GGACGTGGTTTTCCTTTGAAAAACACGATGATAATATGGCCACACATATGACCATGACCGAGTACAAGCC
CACGGTGCGCCTCGCCACCCGCGACGACGTCCCCAGGGCCGTACGCACCCTCGCCGCCGCGTTCGCCGAC
TACCCCGCCACGCGCCACACCGTCGATCCGGACCGCCACATCGAGCGGGTCACCGAGCTGCAAGAACTCT
TCCTCACGCGCGTCGGGCTCGACATCGGCAAGGTGTGGGTCGCGGACGACGGCGCCGCGGTGGCGGTCTG
GACCACGCCGGAGAGCGTCGAAGCGGGGGCGGTGTTCGCCGAGATCGGCCCGCGCATGGCCGAGTTGAGC
GGTTCCCGGCTGGCCGCGCAGCAACAGATGGAAGGCCTCCTGGCGCCGCACCGGCCCAAGGAGCCCGCGT
GGTTCCTGGCCACCGTCGGCGTCTCGCCCGACCACCAGGGCAAGGGTCTGGGCAGCGCCGTCGTGCTCCC
CGGAGTGGAGGCGGCCGAGCGCGCCGGGGTGCCCGCCTTCCTGGAGACCTCCGCGCCCCGCAACCTCCCC
TTCTACGAGCGGCTCGGCTTCACCGTCACCGCCGACGTCGAGGTGCCCGAAGGACCGCGCACCTGGTGCA
TGACCCGCAAGCCCGGTGCCTGAATCGATGTTGTTTCTGTGGAAAAGAGGCAGGCTCCTGGCAAAAGGTC
AGAGTCTGGATCACCTTCTGCTGGAGGCCACAGCAAACCTCCTCACAGCCCACTGGTCCTCAAGAGGTGC
CACGTCTCCACACATCAGCACAACTACGCAGCGCCTCCCTCCACTCGGAAGGACTATCCTGCTGCCAAGA
GGGTCAAGTTGGACAGTGTCAGAGTCCTGAGACAGATCAGCAACAACCGAAAATGCACCAGCCCCAGGTC
CTCGGACACCGAGGAGAATGTCAAGAGGCGAACACACAACGTCTTGGAGCGCCAGAGGAGGAACGAGCTA
AAACGGAGCTTTTTTGCCCTGCGTGACCAGATCCCGGAGTTGGAAAACAATGAAAAGGCCCCCAAGGTAG
TTATCCTTAAAAAAGCCACAGCATACATCCTGTCCGTCCAAGCAGAGGAGCAAAAGCTCATTTCTGAAGA
GGACTTGTTGCGGAAACGACGAGAACAGTTGAAACACAAACTTGAACAGCTACGGAACTCTTGTGCGTAA
GTCGATAGATCCTAATCAACCTCTGGATTACAAAATTTGTGAAAGATTGACTGGTATTCTTAACTATGTT
GCTCCTTTTACGCTATGTGGATACGCTGCTTTAATGCCTTTGTATCATGCTATTGCTTCCCGTATGGCTT
TCATTTTCTCCTCCTTGTATAAATCCTGGTTGCTGTCTCTTTATGAGGAGTTGTGGCCCGTTGTCAGGCA
ACGTGGCGTGGTGTGCACTGTGTTTGCTGACGCAACCCCCACTGGTTGGGGCATTGCCACCACCTGTCAG
CTCCTTTCCGGGACTTTCGCTTTCCCCCTCCCTATTGCCACGGCGGAACTCATCGCCGCCTGCCTTGCCC
GCTGCTGGACAGGGGCTCGGCTGTTGGGCACTGACAATTCCGTGGTGTTGTCGGGGAAATCATCGTCCTT
TCCTTGGCTGCTCGCCTGTGTTGCCACCTGGATTCTGCGCGGGACGTCCTTCTGCTACGTCCCTTCGGCC
CTCAATCCAGCGGACCTTCCTTCCCGCGGCCTGCTGCCGGCTCTGCGGCCTCTTCCGCGTCTTCGCCTTC
GCCCTCAGACGAGTCGGATCTCCCTTTGGGCCGCCTCCCCGCCTGGTACCTTTAAGACCAATGACTTACA
AGGCAGCTGTAGATCTTAGCCACTTTTTAAAAGAAAAGGGGGGACTGGAAGGGCTAATTCACTCCCAACG
AAGACAAGATCACCTGCAGGACAGGCGCGCAGGTACCATAACTTCGTATAATGTATGCTATACGAAGTTA
TGGCGCGCCCTGCTTTTTGCTTGTACTGGGTCTCTCTGGTTAGACCAGATCTGAGCCTGGGAGCTCTCTG
GCTAACTAGGGAACCCACTGCTTAAGCCTCAATAAAGCTTGCCTTGAGTGCTTCAAGTAGTGTGTGCCCG
TCTGTTGTGTGACTCTGGTAACTAGAGATCCCTCAGACCCTTTTAGTCAGTGTGGAAAATCTCTAGCACC
CGGGCGATTAAGGAAAGGGCTAGATCATTCTTGAAGACGAAAGGGCCTCGTGATACGCCTATTTTTATAG
GTTAATGTCATGATAATAATGGTTTCTTAGACGTCAGGTGGCACTTTTCGGGGAAATGTGCGCGGAACCC
CTATTTGTTTATTTTTCTAAATACATTCAAATATGTATCCGCTCATGAGACAATAACCCTGATAAATGCT
TCAATAATATTGAAAAAGGAAGAGTATGAGTATTCAACATTTCCGTGTCGCCCTTATTCCCTTTTTTGCG
GCATTTTGCCTTCCTGTTTTTGCTCACCCAGAAACGCTGGTGAAAGTAAAAGATGCTGAAGATCAGTTGG
GTGCACGAGTGGGTTACATCGAACTGGATCTCAACAGCGGTAAGATCCTTGAGAGTTTTCGCCCCGAAGA
ACGTTTTCCAATGATGAGCACTTTTAAAGTTCTGCTATGTGGCGCGGTATTATCCCGTGTTGACGCCGGG
CAAGAGCAACTCGGTCGCCGCATACACTATTCTCAGAATGACTTGGTTGAGTACTCACCAGTCACAGAAA
AGCATCTTACGGATGGCATGACAGTAAGAGAATTATGCAGTGCTGCCATAACCATGAGTGATAACACTGC
GGCCAACTTACTTCTGACAACGATCGGAGGACCGAAGGAGCTAACCGCTTTTTTGCACAACATGGGGGAT
CATGTAACTCGCCTTGATCGTTGGGAACCGGAGCTGAATGAAGCCATACCAAACGACGAGCGTGACACCA
CGATGCCTGTAGCAATGGCAACAACGTTGCGCAAACTATTAACTGGCGAACTACTTACTCTAGCTTCCCG
GCAACAATTAATAGACTGGATGGAGGCGGATAAAGTTGCAGGACCACTTCTGCGCTCGGCCCTTCCGGCT
GGCTGGTTTATTGCTGATAAATCTGGAGCCGGTGAGCGTGGGTCTCGCGGTATCATTGCAGCACTGGGGC
CAGATGGTAAGCCCTCCCGTATCGTAGTTATCTACACGACGGGGAGTCAGGCAACTATGGATGAACGAAA
TAGACAGATCGCTGAGATAGGTGCCTCACTGATTAAGCATTGGTAACTGTCAGACCAAGTTTACTCATAT
ATACTTTAGATTGATTTAAAACTTCATTTTTAATTTAAAAGGATCTAGGTGAAGATCCTTTTTGATAATC
TCATGACCAAAATCCCTTAACGTGAGTTTTCGTTCCACTGAGCGTCAGACCCCGTAGAAAAGATCAAAGG
ATCTTCTTGAGATCCTTTTTTTCTGCGCGTAATCTGCTGCTTGCAAACAAAAAAACCACCGCTACCAGCG
GTGGTTTGTTTGCCGGATCAAGAGCTACCAACTCTTTTTCCGAAGGTAACTGGCTTCAGCAGAGCGCAGA
TACCAAATACTGTTCTTCTAGTGTAGCCGTAGTTAGGCCACCACTTCAAGAACTCTGTAGCACCGCCTAC
ATACCTCGCTCTGCTAATCCTGTTACCAGTGGCTGCTGCCAGTGGCGATAAGTCGTGTCTTACCGGGTTG
GACTCAAGACGATAGTTACCGGATAAGGCGCAGCGGTCGGGCTGAACGGGGGGTTCGTGCACACAGCCCA
GCTTGGAGCGAACGACCTACACCGAACTGAGATACCTACAGCGTGAGCTATGAGAAAGCGCCACGCTTCC
CGAAGGGAGAAAGGCGGACAGGTATCCGGTAAGCGGCAGGGTCGGAACAGGAGAGCGCACGAGGGAGCTT
CCAGGGGGAAACGCCTGGTATCTTTATAGTCCTGTCGGGTTTCGCCACCTCTGACTTGAGCGTCGATTTT
TGTGATGCTCGTCAGGGGGGCGGAGCCTATGGAAAAACGCCAGCAACGCGGCCTTTTTACGGTTCCTGGC
CTTTTGCTGGCCTTTTGCTCACATGTTCTTTCCTGCGTTATCCCCTGATTCTGTGGATAACCGTATTACC
GCCTTTGAGTGAGCTGATACCGCTCGCCGCAGCCGAACGACCGAGCGCAGCGAGTCAGTGAGCGAGGAAG
CGGAAGAGCGCCCAATACGCAAACCGCCTCTCCCCGCGCGTTGGCCGATTCATTAATGCAGCAAGCTCAT
GGCTGACTAATTTTTTTTATTTATGCAGAGGCCGAGGCCGCCTCGGCCTCTGAGCTATTCCAGAAGTAGT
GAGGAGGCTTTTTTGGAGGCCTAGGCTTTTGCAAAAAGCTCCCCGTGGCACGACAGGTTTCCCGACTGGA
AAGCGGGCAGTGAGCGCAACGCAATTAATGTGAGTTAGCTC
